Addgene plasmid #47658: pET-PesaR-Clux
Purpose: PesaR-C promoter, luxCDABE, and terminator in pET17b(AmpR)
Depositing lab: Cynthia Collins. Depositing organization: Rensselaer Polytechnic Institute. Publication: Engineering the esaR Promoter for Tunable Quorum Sensing-Dependent Gene Expression. Shong J, Collins CH. ACS Synth Biol. 2013 Jul 23. 10.1021/sb4000433 PubMed 23879176.
Backbone
  Vector backbone: pET-PesaRlux
  Backbone size w/o insert (bp): 8891
  Total vector size (bp): 9177
  Vector type: Bacterial Expression, Synthetic Biology
Growth in bacteria
  Bacterial resistance: Ampicillin, 100 μg/mL
  Growth temperature: 37°C
  Growth strain: DH5alpha
  Copy number: High Copy
Gene/Insert
  Gene/Insert name: PesaR-C (alt name: EsaR promoter)
  Insert size (bp): 286
  Mutation: Additional esa box between -35 site and the original esa box in PesaR
  Promoter: PesaR-C
  Cloning method: Restriction Enzyme; 5′ cloning site XhoI (not destroyed); 3′ cloning site BamHI (not destroyed)
  Sequencing primers: 5′ tattacgctgatgtccggcctgc; 3′ aatcatcactttcgggaa
Resource information
  A portion of this plasmid was derived from a plasmid made by: PesaR-C was generated by commercial DNA synthesis.
Terms and licenses: Academic/Nonprofit Terms; Industry Terms: Not Available to Industry
Depositor comments: PesaR-C (274 bp, indicated as lowercase letters in the partial sequence) was cloned between XhoI and BamHI in the same was as wt PesaR in pET-PesaRlux. The -35 and -10 sites are uppercase in the partial sequence. Please see Figure S1 (Shong and Collins, ACS Synthetic Biology, 2013) for sequence alignment of PesaR and PesaR-D. See pET-PesaRlux for more details and plasmid map.
How to cite: pET-PesaR-Clux was a gift from Cynthia Collins (Addgene plasmid # 47658 ; http://n2t.net/addgene:47658 ; RRID:Addgene_47658)
