[The description below was written by a language model from this plasmid's Addgene catalogue record.]
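Description:
pET-PesaR-Clux is a high-copy bacterial reporter plasmid of about 9.2 kb, built for synthetic biology work in E. coli. It derives from pET-PesaRlux, which is itself based on pET17b, and is selected with ampicillin. No feature table accompanies the record, so the origin of replication and the identity of the terminator are not itemised. The catalogue entry refers readers to the parent plasmid pET-PesaRlux for the full map.

The payload is a transcriptional reporter cassette in which an engineered variant of the esaR promoter, PesaR-C, drives the luxCDABE operon, followed by a terminator. The lux operon encodes both bacterial luciferase and the enzymes that make its aldehyde substrate, so promoter activity can be read as luminescence without adding substrate. PesaR-C was made by commercial DNA synthesis and cloned between XhoI and BamHI sites, both of which are retained, in the same position that wild-type PesaR occupies in the parent plasmid. The insert is listed as 286 bp, while the depositor comments give 274 bp for the promoter itself. Its defining change is an additional esa box, the binding site for the quorum-sensing regulator EsaR, placed between the -35 site and the original esa box.

EsaR is an acyl-homoserine lactone-responsive transcription factor, and adding a second operator would be expected to alter how the promoter responds to the regulator and its signal. The record does not state the resulting behaviour. The associated work concerns engineering the esaR promoter for tunable quorum sensing-dependent gene expression, and this construct serves as one of the promoter variants characterised by luminescence output. No EsaR coding sequence is recorded on this plasmid, so the regulator is presumably supplied separately.
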