>Addgene plasmid #47658 | pET-PesaR-Clux | depositor partial sequence | sequence record 68176 | PesaR-C between XhoI and BamHI in pET-PesaRlux
CTCGAGGCAGATTGAGTAACCGTGAATGTTTGTACAAATGTTTCAAAGATGTTACTATGAGTGTCCCGGC
CAGCATCACTTTATATTTTGTGAAGTCTGGCCGGACGTTTTCCCTAGTGTTGGCTGTTTTAGCGACCTGG
CCGTACAGGTCAGGTTTTTTTTTACCGCTAAACAACTGAAGCCATTGTAACCTCTGAATGATTCATTGTA
AGCCTGTACTATAGTGCAGGTTGCCTGTACTATAGTGCAGGTTAAGTCCACGTTAAGTAAAAGAAGCAGC
GGATCC
