>Addgene plasmid #47658 | pET-PesaR-Clux | addgene partial sequence | sequence record 70453 | Amp-R 5'-ATAATACCGCGCCACATAGC-3'
AAACTCTCAAGGATCTTACCGCTGTTGAGATCCAGTTCGATGTAACCCACTCGTGCACCCAACTGATCTT
CAGCATCTTTTACTTTCACCAGCGTTTCTGGGTGAGCAAAAACAGGAAGGCAAAATGCCGCAAAAAAGGG
AATAAGGGCGACACGGAAATGTTGAATACTCATACTCTTCCTTTTTCAATATTATTGAAGCATTTATCAG
GGTTATTGTCTCATGAGCGGATACATATTTGAATGTATTTAGAAAAATAAACAAATAGGGGTTCCGCGCA
CATTTCCCCGAAAAGTGCCACCTGACGTCTAAGAAACCATTATTATCATGACATTAACCTATAAAAATAG
GCGTATCACGAGGCCCTTTCGTCTTCACCTCGAGGCAGATTGAGTAACCGTGAATGTTTGTACAAATGTT
TCAAAGATGTTACTATGAGTGTCCCGGCCAGCATCACTTTATATTTTGTGAAGTCTGGCCGGACGTTTTC
CCTAGTGTTGGCTGTTTTAGCGACCTGGCCGTACAGGTCAGGTTTTTTTTTACCGCTAAACAACTGAAGC
CATTGTAACCTCTGAATGATTCATTGTAAGCCTGTACTATAGTGCAGGTTGCCTGTACTATAGTGCAGGT
TAAGTCCACGTTAAGTAAAAGAAGCAGCGGATCCTCTAGTTGCGGCCGCAAATGGATGGCAAATATGACT
AAAAAAATTTCATTCATTATTAACGGCCAGGTTGAAATCTTTCCCGAAAGTGATGATTTAGTGCAATCCA
TTAATTTT
