>Addgene plasmid #47658 | pET-PesaR-Clux | addgene partial sequence | sequence record 70460 | luxC-F 5'-ggtgcggaaaggattgtaga-3'
TGGTGGATCTCATGACGGAATGAGACCGTTGCAACGATTAGTGACATATATTTCTCATGAAAGGCCATCT
AACTATACGGCTAAGGATGTTGCGGTTGAAATAGAACAGACTCGATTCCTGGAAGAAGATAAGTTCCTTG
TATTTGTCCCATAATAGGTAAAAAGTATGGAAAATGAATCAAAATATAAAACCATCGACCACGTTATTTG
TGTTGAAGGAAATAAAAAAATTCATGTTTGGGAAACGCTGCCAGAAGAAAACAGCCCAAAGAGAAAGAAT
GCCATTATTATTGCGTCTGGTTTTGCCCGCAGGATGGATCATTTTGCTGGTCTGGCGGAATATTTATCGC
GGAATGGATTTCATGTGATCCGCTATGATTCGCTTCACCACGTTGGATTGAGTTCAGGGACAATTGATGA
ATTTACAATGTCTATAGGAAAGCAGAGCTTGTTAGCAGTGGTTGATTGGTTAACTACACGAAAAATAAAT
AACTTCGGTATGTTGGCTTCAAGCTTATCTGCGCGGATAGCTTATGCAAGCCTATCTGAAATCAATGCTT
CGTTTTTAATCACCGCAGTCGGTGTTGTTAACTTAAGATATTCTCTTGAAAGAGCTTTAGGGTTTGATTA
TCTCAGTCTACCCATTAATGAATTGCCGAATAATCTAGATTTTGAAGGCCATAAATTGGGTGCTGAAGTC
TTTGCGAGAGATTGTCTTGATTTTGGTTGGGAAGATTTAGCTTCTACAATTAATAACATGATGTATCTTG
ATATACCGTTTATTGCTTTTACTGCAAATAACGATAATTG
