>Addgene plasmid #47658 | pET-PesaR-Clux | addgene partial sequence | sequence record 70461 | luxA-F 5'-tggggcattggtatgattct-3'
AGAGGTTATGATTTCAATAAAGGGCAGTGGCGTGACTTTGTATTAAAAGGACATAAAGATACTAATCGCC
GTATTGATTACAGTTACGAAATCAATCCCGTGGGAACGCCGCAGGAATGTATTGACATAATTCAAAAAGA
CATTGATGCTACAGGAATATCAAATATTTGTTGTGGATTTGAAGCTAATGGAACAGTAGACGAAATTATT
GCTTCCATGAAGCTCTTCCAGTCTGATGTCATGCCATTTCTTAAAGAAAAACAACGTTCGCTATTATATT
AGCTAAGGAGAAAGAAATGAAATTTGGATTGTTCTTCCTTAACTTCATCAATTCAACAACTGTTCAAGAA
CAAAGTATAGTTCGCATGCAGGAAATAACGGAGTATGTTGATAAGTTGAATTTTGAACAGATTTTAGTGT
ATGAAAATCATTTTTCAGATAATGGTGTTGTCGGCGCTCCTCTGACTGTTTCTGGTTTTCTGCTCGGTTT
AACAGAGAAAATTAAAATTGGTTCATTAAATCACATCATTACAACTCATCATCCTGTCCGCATAGCGGAG
GAAGCTTGCTTATTGGATCAGTTAAGTGAAGGGAGATTTATTTTAGGGTTTAGTGATTGCGAAAAAAAAG
ATGAAATGCATTTTTTTAATCGCCCGGTTGAATATCAACAGCAACTATTTGAAGAGTGTTATGAAATCAT
TAACGATGCTTTAACAACAGGCTATTGTAATCCAGATAACGATTTTTATAGCTTCCCTAAAATATCTGTA
AATCCCCATGCTTATACGCCAGGCGGACCTCGGAAATATGTAACAGCAACCA
