>Addgene plasmid #47658 | pET-PesaR-Clux | addgene partial sequence | sequence record 71968 | luxE-F 5'-TGAGGATGAAATGCAGCGTA-3'
CCTGAAACGTTGAAACCTGTACCTGATGGAACGCCGGGGTTGATGAGTTATATGGATGCGTCAGCAACCA
GTTATCCAGCATTTATTGTTACCGATGATGTCGGGATAATTAGCAGAGAATATGGTAAGTATCCCGGCGT
GCTCGTTGAAATTTTACGTCGCGTCAATACGAGGACGCAGAAAGGGTGTGCTTTAAGCTTAACCGAAGCG
TTTGATAGTTGATATCCTTTGCCTGCGGCCGCAACTAGAGGCATCAAATAAAACGAAAGGCTCAGTCGAA
AGACTGGGCCTTTCGTTTTATCTGTTGTTTGTCGGTGAACGCTCTCCTGAGTAGGACAAATCCGAGATCT
CGGGCAGCGTTGGGTCCTGGCCACGGGTGCGCATGATCGTGCTCCTGTCGTTGAGGACCCGGCTAGGCTG
GCGGGGTTGCCTTACTGGTTAGCAGAATGAATCACCGATACGCGAGCGAACGTGAAGCGACTGCTGCTGC
AAAACGTCTGCGACCTGAGCAACAACATGAATGGTCTTCGGTTTCCGTGTTTCGTAAAGTCTGGAAACGC
GGAAGTCAGCGCCCTGCACCATTATGTTCCGGATCTGCATCGCAGGATGCTGCTGGCTACCCTGTGGAAC
ACCTACATCTGTATTAACGAAGCGCTGGCATTGACCCTGAGTGATTTTTCTCTGGTCCCGCCGCATCCAT
ACCGCCAGTTGTTTACCCTCACAACGTTCCAGTAACCGGGCATGTTCATCATCAGTAACCCGTATCGTGA
GCATCCTCTCTCGTTTCATCGGTATCATTACCCCCATGAACAGAAAATCCCCC
